>Addgene plasmid #165993 | pET19b-DAD2 cPGFP(G164) | addgene full sequence | sequence record 329414 | Addgene NGS Result
GTCCGGGATCTCGACGCTCTCCCTTATGCGACTCCTGCATTAGGAAGCAGCCCAGTAGTAGGTTGAGGCC
GTTGAGCACCGCCGCCGCAAGGAATGGTGCATGCAAGGAGATGGCGCCCAACAGTCCCCCGGCCACGGGG
CCTGCCACCATACCCACGCCGAAACAAGCGCTCATGAGCCCGAAGTGGCGAGCCCGATCTTCCCCATCGG
TGATGTCGGCGATATAGGCGCCAGCAACCGCACCTGTGGCGCCGGTGATGCCGGCCACGATGCGTCCGGC
GTAGAGGATCGAGATCTCGATCCCGCGAAATTAATACGACTCACTATAGGGGAATTGTGAGCGGATAACA
ATTCCCCTCTAGAAATAATTTTGTTTAACTTTAAGAAGGAGATATACCATGGGTCAAACTTTACTGGACG
CCTTGAATGTGAGGGTTGTAGGCAGCGGAGAGAGAGTGTTGGTACTTGCTCACGGGTTTGGTACCGACCA
GTCCGCTTGGAATAGGATTCTACCCTTTTTCCTTAGGGACTATAGAGTTGTACTATACGATTTGGTGTGT
GCAGGATCAGTTAACCCTGACTTCTTTGATTTTAGGAGGTACACAACACTTGACCCTTATGTGGATGATT
TGCTGCATATATTAGACGCGCTGGGGATAGACTGTTGCGCTTATGTTGGTCATTCAGTATCAGCAATGAT
CGGCATATTGGCGTCTATACGTAGGCCGGAATTATTTTCTAAGCTAATTTTGATAGGCGCGAGTCCTAGG
TTTCTAAACGATGAAGACTACCACGGCGGTTTCGAGCAAGGAGAAATCGAAAAGGTCTTTTCCGCGATGG
AGGCAAACTATGAGGCGTGGGTGAATGGATTCGCGCCTTTGGCAGTGGGCGCATCGTATAACGTCTTTAT
CATGGCCGACAAGCAGAAGAACGGCATCAAGGCGAACTTCAAGATCCGCCACAACATCGAGGACGGCGGC
GTGCAGCTCGCCTATCACTACCAGCAGAACACCCCCATCGGCGACGGCCCCGTGCTGCTGCCCGACAACC
ACTACCTGAGCGTGCAGTCCAAACTGAGCAAAGACCCCAACGAGAAGCGCGATCACATGGTCCTGCTGGA
GTTCGTGACCGCCGCCGGGATCACTCTCGGCATGGACGAGCTGTACAAGGGCGGTACCGGAGGGAGCATG
GTGAGCAAGGGCGAGGAGCTGTTCACCGGGGTGGTGCCCATCCTGGTCGAGCTGGACGGCGACGTAAACG
GCCACAAGTTCAGCGTGTCCGGCGAGGGCGAGGGCGATGCCACCTACGGCAAGCTGACCCTGAAGTTCAT
CTGCACCACCGGCAAGCTGCCCGTGCCCTGGCCCACCCTCGTGACCACCCTGACCTACGGCGTGCAGTGC
TTCAGCCGCTACCCCGACCACATGAAGCAGCACGACTTCTTCAAGTCCGCCATGCCCGAAGGCTACATTC
AGGAGCGCACCATCTTCTTCAAGGACGACGGCAACTATAAGACACGCGCTGAGGTTAAGTTCGAGGGCGA
CACTCTGGTTAACCGCATCGAGCTGAAGGGCATCGACTTCAAGGAGGACGGCAACATCCTGGGCCATAAG
CTTGAATATAACTTCAACGCGTCCGCTGATGTACCGGCAGCGGTAAGGGAATTCTCCCGTACACTGTTTA
ACATGCGTCCAGACATAACTTTGTTCGTTAGTAGGACAGTATTCAACAGCGATATGAGAGGTGTTTTGGG
CTTAGTGAAGGTCCCTTGTCATATCTTTCAGACAGCTAGAGATCATTCTGTGCCTGCGAGTGTAGCCACT
TATCTAAAGAACCACCTAGGCGGTAAAAATACAGTGCACTGGCTTAACATAGAAGGTCACCTTCCACATC
TAAGTGCGCCCACTCTTTTAGCACAAGAGCTTAGGCGTGCACTGTCTCATCGTTAAGCTGAGCAATAACT
AGCATAACCCCTTGGGGCCTCTAAACGGGTCTTGAGGGGTTTTTTGCTGAAAGGAGGAACTATATCCGGA
TATCCCGCAAGAGGCCCGGCAGTACCGGCATAACCAAGCCTATGCCTACAGCATCCAGGGTGACGGTGCC
GAGGATGACGATGAGCGCATTGTTAGATTTCATACACGGTGCCTGACTGCGTTAGCAATTTAACTGTGAT
AAACTACCGCATTAAAGCTTATCGATGATAAGCTGTCAAACATGAGAATTCTTGAAGACGAAAGGGCCTC
GTGATACGCCTATTTTTATAGGTTAATGTCATGATAATAATGGTTTCTTAGACGTCAGGTGGCACTTTTC
GGGGAAATGTGCGCGGAACCCCTATTTGTTTATTTTTCTAAATACATTCAAATATGTATCCGCTCATGAG
ACAATAACCCTGATAAATGCTTCAATAATATTGAAAAAGGAAGAGTATGAGTATTCAACATTTCCGTGTC
GCCCTTATTCCCTTTTTTGCGGCATTTTGCCTTCCTGTTTTTGCTCACCCAGAAACGCTGGTGAAAGTAA
AAGATGCTGAAGATCAGTTGGGTGCACGAGTGGGTTACATCGAACTGGATCTCAACAGCGGTAAGATCCT
TGAGAGTTTTCGCCCCGAAGAACGTTTTCCAATGATGAGCACTTTTAAAGTTCTGCTATGTGGCGCGGTA
TTATCCCGTGTTGACGCCGGGCAAGAGCAACTCGGTCGCCGCATACACTATTCTCAGAATGACTTGGTTG
AGTACTCACCAGTCACAGAAAAGCATCTTACGGATGGCATGACAGTAAGAGAATTATGCAGTGCTGCCAT
AACCATGAGTGATAACACTGCGGCCAACTTACTTCTGACAACGATCGGAGGACCGAAGGAGCTAACCGCT
TTTTTGCACAACATGGGGGATCATGTAACTCGCCTTGATCGTTGGGAACCGGAGCTGAATGAAGCCATAC
CAAACGACGAGCGTGACACCACGATGCCTGCAGCAATGGCAACAACGTTGCGCAAACTATTAACTGGCGA
ACTACTTACTCTAGCTTCCCGGCAACAATTAATAGACTGGATGGAGGCGGATAAAGTTGCAGGACCACTT
CTGCGCTCGGCCCTTCCGGCTGGCTGGTTTATTGCTGATAAATCTGGAGCCGGTGAGCGTGGGTCTCGCG
GTATCATTGCAGCACTGGGGCCAGATGGTAAGCCCTCCCGTATCGTAGTTATCTACACGACGGGGAGTCA
GGCAACTATGGATGAACGAAATAGACAGATCGCTGAGATAGGTGCCTCACTGATTAAGCATTGGTAACTG
TCAGACCAAGTTTACTCATATATACTTTAGATTGATTTAAAACTTCATTTTTAATTTAAAAGGATCTAGG
TGAAGATCCTTTTTGATAATCTCATGACCAAAATCCCTTAACGTGAGTTTTCGTTCCACTGAGCGTCAGA
CCCCGTAGAAAAGATCAAAGGATCTTCTTGAGATCCTTTTTTTCTGCGCGTAATCTGCTGCTTGCAAACA
AAAAAACCACCGCTACCAGCGGTGGTTTGTTTGCCGGATCAAGAGCTACCAACTCTTTTTCCGAAGGTAA
CTGGCTTCAGCAGAGCGCAGATACCAAATACTGTCCTTCTAGTGTAGCCGTAGTTAGGCCACCACTTCAA
GAACTCTGTAGCACCGCCTACATACCTCGCTCTGCTAATCCTGTTACCAGTGGCTGCTGCCAGTGGCGAT
AAGTCGTGTCTTACCGGGTTGGACTCAAGACGATAGTTACCGGATAAGGCGCAGCGGTCGGGCTGAACGG
GGGGTTCGTGCACACAGCCCAGCTTGGAGCGAACGACCTACACCGAACTGAGATACCTACAGCGTGAGCT
ATGAGAAAGCGCCACGCTTCCCGAAGGGAGAAAGGCGGACAGGTATCCGGTAAGCGGCAGGGTCGGAACA
GGAGAGCGCACGAGGGAGCTTCCAGGGGGAAACGCCTGGTATCTTTATAGTCCTGTCGGGTTTCGCCACC
TCTGACTTGAGCGTCGATTTTTGTGATGCTCGTCAGGGGGGCGGAGCCTATGGAAAAACGCCAGCAACGC
GGCCTTTTTACGGTTCCTGGCCTTTTGCTGGCCTTTTGCTCACATGTTCTTTCCTGCGTTATCCCCTGAT
TCTGTGGATAACCGTATTACCGCCTTTGAGTGAGCTGATACCGCTCGCCGCAGCCGAACGACCGAGCGCA
GCGAGTCAGTGAGCGAGGAAGCGGAAGAGCGCCTGATGCGGTATTTTCTCCTTACGCATCTGTGCGGTAT
TTCACACCGCAATGGTGCACTCTCAGTACAATCTGCTCTGATGCCGCATAGTTAAGCCAGTATACACTCC
GCTATCGCTACGTGACTGGGTCATGGCTGCGCCCCGACACCCGCCAACACCCGCTGACGCGCCCTGACGG
GCTTGTCTGCTCCCGGCATCCGCTTACAGACAAGCTGTGACCGTCTCCGGGAGCTGCATGTGTCAGAGGT
TTTCACCGTCATCACCGAAACGCGCGAGGCAGCTGCGGTAAAGCTCATCAGCGTGGTCGTGAAGCGATTC
ACAGATGTCTGCCTGTTCATCCGCGTCCAGCTCGTTGAGTTTCTCCAGAAGCGTTAATGTCTGGCTTCTG
ATAAAGCGGGCCATGTTAAGGGCGGTTTTTTCCTGTTTGGTCACTGATGCCTCCGTGTAAGGGGGATTTC
TGTTCATGGGGGTAATGATACCGATGAAACGAGAGAGGATGCTCACGATACGGGTTACTGATGATGAACA
TGCCCGGTTACTGGAACGTTGTGAGGGTAAACAACTGGCGGTATGGATGCGGCGGGACCAGAGAAAAATC
ACTCAGGGTCAATGCCAGCGCTTCGTTAATACAGATGTAGGTGTTCCACAGGGTAGCCAGCAGCATCCTG
CGATGCAGATCCGGAACATAATGGTGCAGGGCGCTGACTTCCGCGTTTCCAGACTTTACGAAACACGGAA
ACCGAAGACCATTCATGTTGTTGCTCAGGTCGCAGACGTTTTGCAGCAGCAGTCGCTTCACGTTCGCTCG
CGTATCGGTGATTCATTCTGCTAACCAGTAAGGCAACCCCGCCAGCCTAGCCGGGTCCTCAACGACAGGA
GCACGATCATGCGCACCCGTGGCCAGGACCCAACGCTGCCCGAGATGCGCCGCGTGCGGCTGCTGGAGAT
GGCGGACGCGATGGATATGTTCTGCCAAGGGTTGGTTTGCGCATTCACAGTTCTCCGCAAGAATTGATTG
GCTCCAATTCTTGGAGTGGTGAATCCGTTAGCGAGGTGCCGCCGGCTTCCATTCAGGTCGAGGTGGCCCG
GCTCCATGCACCGCGACGCAACGCGGGGAGGCAGACAAGGTATAGGGCGGCGCCTACAATCCATGCCAAC
CCGTTCCATGTGCTCGCCGAGGCGGCATAAATCGCCGTGACGATCAGCGGTCCAATGATCGAAGTTAGGC
TGGTAAGAGCCGCGAGCGATCCTTGAAGCTGTCCCTGATGGTCGTCATCTACCTGCCTGGACAGCATGGC
CTGCAACGCGGGCATCCCGATGCCGCCGGAAGCGAGAAGAATCATAATGGGGAAGGCCATCCAGCCTCGC
GTCGCGAACGCCAGCAAGACGTAGCCCAGCGCGTCGGCCGCCATGCCGGCGATAATGGCCTGCTTCTCGC
CGAAACGTTTGGTGGCGGGACCAGTGACGAAGGCTTGAGCGAGGGCGTGCAAGATTCCGAATACCGCAAG
CGACAGGCCGATCATCGTCGCGCTCCAGCGAAAGCGGTCCTCGCCGAAAATGACCCAGAGCGCTGCCGGC
ACCTGTCCTACGAGTTGCATGATAAAGAAGACAGTCATAAGTGCGGCGACGATAGTCATGCCCCGCGCCC
ACCGGAAGGAGCTGACTGGGTTGAAGGCTCTCAAGGGCATCGGTCGAGATCCCGGTGCCTAATGAGTGAG
CTAACTTACATTAATTGCGTTGCGCTCACTGCCCGCTTTCCAGTCGGGAAACCTGTCGTGCCAGCTGCAT
TAATGAATCGGCCAACGCGCGGGGAGAGGCGGTTTGCGTATTGGGCGCCAGGGTGGTTTTTCTTTTCACC
AGTGAGACGGGCAACAGCTGATTGCCCTTCACCGCCTGGCCCTGAGAGAGTTGCAGCAAGCGGTCCACGC
TGGTTTGCCCCAGCAGGCGAAAATCCTGTTTGATGGTGGTTAACGGCGGGATATAACATGAGCTGTCTTC
GGTATCGTCGTATCCCACTACCGAGATATCCGCACCAACGCGCAGCCCGGACTCGGTAATGGCGCGCATT
GCGCCCAGCGCCATCTGATCGTTGGCAACCAGCATCGCAGTGGGAACGATGCCCTCATTCAGCATTTGCA
TGGTTTGTTGAAAACCGGACATGGCACTCCAGTCGCCTTCCCGTTCCGCTATCGGCTGAATTTGATTGCG
AGTGAGATATTTATGCCAGCCAGCCAGACGCAGACGCGCCGAGACAGAACTTAATGGGCCCGCTAACAGC
GCGATTTGCTGGTGACCCAATGCGACCAGATGCTCCACGCCCAGTCGCGTACCGTCTTCATGGGAGAAAA
TAATACTGTTGATGGGTGTCTGGTCAGAGACATCAAGAAATAACGCCGGAACATTAGTGCAGGCAGCTTC
CACAGCAATGGCATCCTGGTCATCCAGCGGATAGTTAATGATCAGCCCACTGACGCGTTGCGCGAGAAGA
TTGTGCACCGCCGCTTTACAGGCTTCGACGCCGCTTCGTTCTACCATCGACACCACCACGCTGGCACCCA
GTTGATCGGCGCGAGATTTAATCGCCGCGACAATTTGCGACGGCGCGTGCAGGGCCAGACTGGAGGTGGC
AACGCCAATCAGCAACGACTGTTTGCCCGCCAGTTGTTGTGCCACGCGGTTGGGAATGTAATTCAGCTCC
GCCATCGCCGCTTCCACTTTTTCCCGCGTTTTCGCAGAAACGTGGCTGGCCTGGTTCACCACGCGGGAAA
CGGTCTGATAAGAGACACCGGCATACTCTGCGACATCGTATAACGTTACTGGTTTCACATTCACCACCCT
GAATTGACTCTCTTCCGGGCGCTATCATGCCATACCGCGAAAGGTTTTGCGCCATTCGATGGT
Features (pLannotate 1.2.2; 18 found; start..end, strand, type, name):
     11..290     -  CDS            TcR (fragment): tetracycline efflux protein; tet; confers resistance to tetracycline
    312..330     +  promoter       T7 promoter: promoter for bacteriophage T7 RNA polymerase
    331..355     +  protein_bind   lac operator: The lac repressor binds to the lac operator to inhibit transcription in E. coli. This inhibition can be relieved by adding lactose or isopropyl-β-D-thiogalactopyranoside (IPTG). lac repressor encoded by lacI
    370..392     +  RBS            RBS: efficient ribosome binding site from bacteriophage T7 gene 10 (Olins and Rangwala, 1989)
    900..1622    +  CDS            cEGFP: cEGFP is a basic (constitutively fluorescent) green fluorescent protein published in 2008, derived from Aequorea victoria.
   1959..2006    +  terminator     T7 terminator: transcription terminator for bacteriophage T7 RNA polymerase
   2029..2133    -  CDS            TcR (fragment): tetracycline efflux protein; tet; confers resistance to tetracycline
   2181..2209    -  promoter       tet promoter: E. coli promoter for tetracycline efflux protein gene
   2322..2426    +  promoter       AmpR promoter: bla
   2427..3287    +  CDS            AmpR: β-lactamase; bla; confers resistance to ampicillin, carbenicillin, and related antibiotics
   3458..4046    +  rep_origin     ori: high-copy-number ColE1/pMB1/pBR322/pUC origin of replication
   4232..4371    -  misc_feature   bom: basis of mobility region from pBR322
   4473..4664    -  CDS            rop: Rop protein, which maintains plasmids at low copy number; rop
   4681..5061    +  CDS            YPB1_ECOLX: Protein predicted: Swiss-Prot protein existence level 4. From Escherichia coli.
   5303..5927    -  CDS            TcR (fragment): tetracycline efflux protein; tet; confers resistance to tetracycline
   5942..5963    -  protein_bind   CAP binding site: CAP binding activates transcription in the presence of cAMP. E. coli catabolite activator protein
   5976..7058    -  CDS            lacI: lac repressor; lacI; The lac repressor binds to the lac operator to inhibit transcription in E. coli. This inhibition can be relieved by adding lactose or isopropyl-β-D-thiogalactopyranoside (IPTG).
   7059..3       -  promoter       lacI promoter (across the origin): lacI
