[The description below was written by a language model from this plasmid's Addgene catalogue record and pLannotate feature annotations shown in this document.]
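Description:
pET19b-DAD2 cPGFP(G164) is a bacterial expression plasmid built on the pET19b backbone for producing a synthetic fusion protein in Escherichia coli. The sequenced construct is about 7.1 kb. It replicates from a ColE1/pMB1-type origin and retains the pBR322-derived bom region and rop gene. The catalogue lists it as high copy, although rop normally moderates copy number. Selection is by ampicillin through the β-lactamase gene under its own promoter. Several tetracycline-resistance fragments and a tet promoter are annotated, but these are non-functional remnants of the pBR322 ancestry typical of pET vectors.

The expression cassette follows the standard pET arrangement: a T7 promoter immediately followed by a lac operator, the strong ribosome binding site from T7 gene 10, the coding sequence, and a T7 terminator. A plasmid-borne lacI gene supplies lac repressor, so transcription stays off until induction with IPTG in a host that provides T7 RNA polymerase. The insert, assembled by Gibson cloning, is named DAD2 cPGFP(G164). The feature table annotates only a GFP-derived segment (matched to cEGFP, an Aequorea victoria derivative) lying in the middle of the region between the RBS and the terminator. The unannotated flanking sequence on either side is consistent with a circularly permuted GFP inserted within the DAD2 sequence, with the name suggesting insertion at G164, though the record does not define this explicitly. No affinity tag is annotated. The associated publication title describes the rational design of fluorescent enzyme biosensors for direct detection of strigolactones, so this plasmid is presumably used to express one such biosensor candidate in bacteria.
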