Addgene plasmid #165993: pET19b-DAD2 cPGFP(G164)
Purpose: Expression of coding sequence in Escherichia coli
Depositing lab: Claudia Vickers. Depositing organization: University of Queensland. Publication: Rational Design of Novel Fluorescent Enzyme Biosensors for Direct Detection of Strigolactones. Chesterfield RJ, Whitfield JH, Pouvreau B, Cao D, Alexandrov K, Beveridge CA, Vickers CE. ACS Synth Biol. 2020 Aug 21;9(8):2107-2118. doi: 10.1021/acssynbio.0c00192. Epub 2020 Aug 11. PubMed 32786922.
Backbone
  Vector backbone: pET19b
  Backbone size w/o insert (bp): 5717
  Vector type: Bacterial Expression
Growth in bacteria
  Bacterial resistance: Ampicillin, 100 μg/mL
  Growth temperature: 37°C
  Growth strain: DH5alpha
  Copy number: High Copy
Gene/Insert
  Gene/Insert name: DAD2 cPGFP(G164)
  Species: Synthetic
  Promoter: T7 promoter
  Cloning method: Gibson Cloning
Terms and licenses: Academic/Nonprofit Terms; Industry Terms: Not Available to Industry
How to cite: pET19b-DAD2 cPGFP(G164) was a gift from Claudia Vickers (Addgene plasmid # 165993 ; http://n2t.net/addgene:165993 ; RRID:Addgene_165993)
